Addgene plasmid #167810: pET28b-bhaA
Purpose: Expresses His6-tagged BhaA in E. coli
Depositing lab: Wilfred van der Donk. Depositing organization: University of Illinois at Urbana-Champaign. Publication: A biosynthetic pathway to aromatic amines that uses glycyl-tRNA as nitrogen donor. Daniels PN, Lee H, Splain RA, Ting CP, Zhu L, Zhao X, Moore BS, van der Donk WA. Nat Chem. 2022 Jan;14(1):71-77. doi: 10.1038/s41557-021-00802-2. Epub 2021 Nov 1. PubMed 34725492.
Backbone
  Vector backbone: pET28b
  Backbone manufacturer: Novagen
  Backbone size w/o insert (bp): 5368
  Total vector size (bp): 5488
  Vector type: Bacterial Expression
Growth in bacteria
  Bacterial resistance: Kanamycin, 50 μg/mL
  Growth temperature: 37°C
  Growth strain: DH5alpha
  Copy number: High Copy
Gene/Insert
  Gene/Insert name: BhaA
  Species: Bacillus halodurans
  Insert size (bp): 120
  GenBank ID: BAB05754.1
  Promoter: T7
  Tag / fusion protein: His6 (N terminal on insert)
  Cloning method: Gibson Cloning
  Sequencing primers: 5′ TAATACGACTCACTATAGGG; 3′ GCTAGTTATTGCTCAGCGG
Terms and licenses: Academic/Nonprofit Terms; Industry Terms: Not Available to Industry
How to cite: pET28b-bhaA was a gift from Wilfred van der Donk (Addgene plasmid # 167810 ; http://n2t.net/addgene:167810 ; RRID:Addgene_167810)
