[The description below was written by a language model from this plasmid's Addgene catalogue record and pLannotate feature annotations shown in this document.]
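Description:
pET28b-bhaA is a bacterial expression plasmid built on the Novagen pET28b backbone for producing His6-tagged BhaA from Bacillus halodurans in E. coli. The insert is very short (about 120 bp according to the catalogue entry), consistent with a small peptide rather than an enzyme, and was introduced by Gibson assembly. The associated publication concerns a biosynthetic pathway to aromatic amines, but the record does not spell out the specific role of BhaA in that pathway.

Expression is driven by a T7 promoter followed by a lac operator and the strong phage T7 gene 10 ribosome binding site. Transcription therefore requires a host supplying T7 RNA polymerase, and it is held off by the plasmid-encoded LacI repressor until induction with IPTG. The annotated reading frame begins with a histidine tag (detected as a fragment of a composite tag) and a thrombin cleavage site, giving an N-terminal His6 fusion that can be purified by metal affinity and then cleaved. The bhaA coding region itself is not annotated, but presumably lies in the unannotated gap downstream of the thrombin site. A further His-tag fragment ahead of the T7 terminator corresponds to the vector's optional C-terminal tag, and the record does not indicate that it is translated.

Selection is by kanamycin through the aph(3')-Ia gene. Replication relies on a pBR322-type ori accompanied by the bom and rop elements, although the catalogue lists the plasmid as high copy. An f1 origin is also present. The short TcR and other fragment hits appear to be backbone remnants. The sequenced record (5,539 nt) is slightly larger than the stated total size of 5,488 bp.
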