Features (pLannotate 1.2.2; 20 found; start..end, strand, type, name):
      1..19      +  promoter       T7 promoter: promoter for bacteriophage T7 RNA polymerase
     20..44      +  protein_bind   lac operator: The lac repressor binds to the lac operator to inhibit transcription in E. coli. This inhibition can be relieved by adding lactose or isopropyl-β-D-thiogalactopyranoside (IPTG). lac repressor encoded by lacI
     59..81      +  RBS            RBS: efficient ribosome binding site from bacteriophage T7 gene 10 (Olins and Rangwala, 1989)
    100..116     +  CDS            capTEV™ (fragment): composite tag for in vivo biotinylation, TEV protease cleavage, and 6xHis tagging
    127..144     +  CDS            thrombin site: thrombin recognition and cleavage site
    404..421     +  CDS            9xHis (fragment): 9xHis affinity tag
    431..480     +  CDS            SET1 (fragment): solubility-enhancement tag derived from T7 phage gene 10B
    488..535     +  terminator     T7 terminator: transcription terminator for bacteriophage T7 RNA polymerase
    572..1000    +  rep_origin     f1 ori (sequence partly withheld): f1 bacteriophage origin of replication; arrow indicates direction of (+) strand synthesis
   1053..1110    +  promoter       AmpR promoter (fragment): bla
   1119..1934    -  CDS            KanR: aminoglycoside phosphotransferase; aph(3')-Ia; confers resistance to kanamycin in bacteria or G418 (Geneticin®) in eukaryotes
   2056..2644    +  rep_origin     ori: high-copy-number ColE1/pMB1/pBR322/pUC origin of replication
   2830..2969    -  misc_feature   bom: basis of mobility region from pBR322
   3071..3262    -  CDS            rop: Rop protein, which maintains plasmids at low copy number; rop
   3279..3659    +  CDS            YPB1_ECOLX: Protein predicted: Swiss-Prot protein existence level 4. From Escherichia coli.
   3731..4022    -  CDS            TcR (fragment): tetracycline efflux protein; tet; confers resistance to tetracycline
   4037..4058    -  protein_bind   CAP binding site: CAP binding activates transcription in the presence of cAMP. E. coli catabolite activator protein
   4071..5153    -  CDS            lacI: lac repressor; lacI; The lac repressor binds to the lac operator to inhibit transcription in E. coli. This inhibition can be relieved by adding lactose or isopropyl-β-D-thiogalactopyranoside (IPTG).
   5154..5231    -  promoter       lacI promoter: lacI
   5239..5518    -  CDS            TcR (fragment): tetracycline efflux protein; tet; confers resistance to tetracycline
>Addgene plasmid #167810 | pET28b-bhaA | addgene full sequence | sequence record 334446 | Addgene NGS Result
TAATACGACTCACTATAGGGGAATTGTGAGCGGATAACAATTCCCCTCTAGAAATAATTTTGTTTAACTT
TAAGAAGGAGATATACCATGGGCAGCAGCCATCATCATCATCATCACAGCAGCGGCCTGGTGCCGCGCGG
CAGCCATATGGCCGACAAGGTTACACCTGAAGAAGAGTTAGATCTAGAATTAGAAATTGAAGACCTTGAT
GACATCGACTTTGATCTAGAGGAAATTGAAGATAAAGTCGCTCCTCTGGCTCTTTAATTCGGGAAACCTT
CTGTATAGGAATCTGCTAAGTGTGAGCAGATTCCTATACACAATAAGCGTTTATAAGGGGAACTTGAAAT
GCAAAACTTGCATATTTTTGGAGAACAAAAAAAAACAGACTGGGTGACTCGAGCACCACCACCACCACCA
CTGAGATCCGGCTGCTAACAAAGCCCGAAAGGAAGCTGAGTTGGCTGCTGCCACCGCTGAGCAATAACTA
GCATAACCCCTTGGGGCCTCTAAACGGGTCTTGAGGGGTTTTTTGCTGAAAGGAGGAACTATATCCGGAT
TGGCGAATGGG
[124 nt withheld, positions 572-695]
C
[91 nt withheld, positions 697-787]
A
[49 nt withheld, positions 789-837]
CCTTTGACGTTGGAGTCCACGTTCTTT
[37 nt withheld, positions 865-901]
ACCCTATCTCGGTCTATTCTTTTGATTTATAAGGGATTTTGCCGATTTCGGCCTATTGGTTAAAAAATGA
GCTGATTTAACAAAAATTTAACGCGAATTTTAACAAAATATTAACGCTTACAATTTAGGTGGCACTTTTC
GGGGAAATGTGCGCGGAACCCCTATTTGTTTATTTTTCTAAATACATTCAAATATGTATCCGCTCATGAA
TTAATTCTTAGAAAAACTCATCGAGCATCAAATGAAACTGCAATTTATTCATATCAGGATTATCAATACC
ATATTTTTGAAAAAGCCGTTTCTGTAATGAAGGAGAAAACTCACCGAGGCAGTTCCATAGGATGGCAAGA
TCCTGGTATCGGTCTGCGATTCCGACTCGTCCAACATCAATACAACCTATTAATTTCCCCTCGTCAAAAA
TAAGGTTATCAAGTGAGAAATCACCATGAGTGACGACTGAATCCGGTGAGAATGGCAAAAGTTTATGCAT
TTCTTTCCAGACTTGTTCAACAGGCCAGCCATTACGCTCGTCATCAAAATCACTCGCATCAACCAAACCG
TTATTCATTCGTGATTGCGCCTGAGCGAGACGAAATACGCGATCGCTGTTAAAAGGACAATTACAAACAG
GAATCGAATGCAACCGGCGCAGGAACACTGCCAGCGCATCAACAATATTTTCACCTGAATCAGGATATTC
TTCTAATACCTGGAATGCTGTTTTCCCGGGGATCGCAGTGGTGAGTAACCATGCATCATCAGGAGTACGG
ATAAAATGCTTGATGGTCGGAAGAGGCATAAATTCCGTCAGCCAGTTTAGTCTGACCATCTCATCTGTAA
CATCATTGGCAACGCTACCTTTGCCATGTTTCAGAAACAACTCTGGCGCATCGGGCTTCCCATACAATCG
ATAGATTGTCGCACCTGATTGCCCGACATTATCGCGAGCCCATTTATACCCATATAAATCAGCATCCATG
TTGGAATTTAATCGCGGCCTAGAGCAAGACGTTTCCCGTTGAATATGGCTCATAACTCCCCTTGTATTAC
TGTTTATGTAAGCAGACAGTTTTATTGTTCATGACCAAAATCCCTTAACGTGAGTTTTCGTTCCACTGAG
CGTCAGACCCCGTAGAAAAGATCAAAGGATCTTCTTGAGATCCTTTTTTTCTGCGCGTAATCTGCTGCTT
GCAAACAAAAAAACCACCGCTACCAGCGGTGGTTTGTTTGCCGGATCAAGAGCTACCAACTCTTTTTCCG
AAGGTAACTGGCTTCAGCAGAGCGCAGATACCAAATACTGTCCTTCTAGTGTAGCCGTAGTTAGGCCACC
ACTTCAAGAACTCTGTAGCACCGCCTACATACCTCGCTCTGCTAATCCTGTTACCAGTGGCTGCTGCCAG
TGGCGATAAGTCGTGTCTTACCGGGTTGGACTCAAGACGATAGTTACCGGATAAGGCGCAGCGGTCGGGC
TGAACGGGGGGTTCGTGCACACAGCCCAGCTTGGAGCGAACGACCTACACCGAACTGAGATACCTACAGC
GTGAGCTATGAGAAAGCGCCACGCTTCCCGAAGGGAGAAAGGCGGACAGGTATCCGGTAAGCGGCAGGGT
CGGAACAGGAGAGCGCACGAGGGAGCTTCCAGGGGGAAACGCCTGGTATCTTTATAGTCCTGTCGGGTTT
CGCCACCTCTGACTTGAGCGTCGATTTTTGTGATGCTCGTCAGGGGGGCGGAGCCTATGGAAAAACGCCA
GCAACGCGGCCTTTTTACGGTTCCTGGCCTTTTGCTGGCCTTTTGCTCACATGTTCTTTCCTGCGTTATC
CCCTGATTCTGTGGATAACCGTATTACCGCCTTTGAGTGAGCTGATACCGCTCGCCGCAGCCGAACGACC
GAGCGCAGCGAGTCAGTGAGCGAGGAAGCGGAAGAGCGCCTGATGCGGTATTTTCTCCTTACGCATCTGT
GCGGTATTTCACACCGCAATGGTGCACTCTCAGTACAATCTGCTCTGATGCCGCATAGTTAAGCCAGTAT
ACACTCCGCTATCGCTACGTGACTGGGTCATGGCTGCGCCCCGACACCCGCCAACACCCGCTGACGCGCC
CTGACGGGCTTGTCTGCTCCCGGCATCCGCTTACAGACAAGCTGTGACCGTCTCCGGGAGCTGCATGTGT
CAGAGGTTTTCACCGTCATCACCGAAACGCGCGAGGCAGCTGCGGTAAAGCTCATCAGCGTGGTCGTGAA
GCGATTCACAGATGTCTGCCTGTTCATCCGCGTCCAGCTCGTTGAGTTTCTCCAGAAGCGTTAATGTCTG
GCTTCTGATAAAGCGGGCCATGTTAAGGGCGGTTTTTTCCTGTTTGGTCACTGATGCCTCCGTGTAAGGG
GGATTTCTGTTCATGGGGGTAATGATACCGATGAAACGAGAGAGGATGCTCACGATACGGGTTACTGATG
ATGAACATGCCCGGTTACTGGAACGTTGTGAGGGTAAACAACTGGCGGTATGGATGCGGCGGGACCAGAG
AAAAATCACTCAGGGTCAATGCCAGCGCTTCGTTAATACAGATGTAGGTGTTCCACAGGGTAGCCAGCAG
CATCCTGCGATGCAGATCCGGAACATAATGGTGCAGGGCGCTGACTTCCGCGTTTCCAGACTTTACGAAA
CACGGAAACCGAAGACCATTCATGTTGTTGCTCAGGTCGCAGACGTTTTGCAGCAGCAGTCGCTTCACGT
TCGCTCGCGTATCGGTGATTCATTCTGCTAACCAGTAAGGCAACCCCGCCAGCCTAGCCGGGTCCTCAAC
GACAGGAGCACGATCATGCGCACCCGTGGGGCCGCCATGCCGGCGATAATGGCCTGCTTCTCGCCGAAAC
GTTTGGTGGCGGGACCAGTGACGAAGGCTTGAGCGAGGGCGTGCAAGATTCCGAATACCGCAAGCGACAG
GCCGATCATCGTCGCGCTCCAGCGAAAGCGGTCCTCGCCGAAAATGACCCAGAGCGCTGCCGGCACCTGT
CCTACGAGTTGCATGATAAAGAAGACAGTCATAAGTGCGGCGACGATAGTCATGCCCCGCGCCCACCGGA
AGGAGCTGACTGGGTTGAAGGCTCTCAAGGGCATCGGTCGAGATCCCGGTGCCTAATGAGTGAGCTAACT
TACATTAATTGCGTTGCGCTCACTGCCCGCTTTCCAGTCGGGAAACCTGTCGTGCCAGCTGCATTAATGA
ATCGGCCAACGCGCGGGGAGAGGCGGTTTGCGTATTGGGCGCCAGGGTGGTTTTTCTTTTCACCAGTGAG
ACGGGCAACAGCTGATTGCCCTTCACCGCCTGGCCCTGAGAGAGTTGCAGCAAGCGGTCCACGCTGGTTT
GCCCCAGCAGGCGAAAATCCTGTTTGATGGTGGTTAACGGCGGGATATAACATGAGCTGTCTTCGGTATC
GTCGTATCCCACTACCGAGATATCCGCACCAACGCGCAGCCCGGACTCGGTAATGGCGCGCATTGCGCCC
AGCGCCATCTGATCGTTGGCAACCAGCATCGCAGTGGGAACGATGCCCTCATTCAGCATTTGCATGGTTT
GTTGAAAACCGGACATGGCACTCCAGTCGCCTTCCCGTTCCGCTATCGGCTGAATTTGATTGCGAGTGAG
ATATTTATGCCAGCCAGCCAGACGCAGACGCGCCGAGACAGAACTTAATGGGCCCGCTAACAGCGCGATT
TGCTGGTGACCCAATGCGACCAGATGCTCCACGCCCAGTCGCGTACCGTCTTCATGGGAGAAAATAATAC
TGTTGATGGGTGTCTGGTCAGAGACATCAAGAAATAACGCCGGAACATTAGTGCAGGCAGCTTCCACAGC
AATGGCATCCTGGTCATCCAGCGGATAGTTAATGATCAGCCCACTGACGCGTTGCGCGAGAAGATTGTGC
ACCGCCGCTTTACAGGCTTCGACGCCGCTTCGTTCTACCATCGACACCACCACGCTGGCACCCAGTTGAT
CGGCGCGAGATTTAATCGCCGCGACAATTTGCGACGGCGCGTGCAGGGCCAGACTGGAGGTGGCAACGCC
AATCAGCAACGACTGTTTGCCCGCCAGTTGTTGTGCCACGCGGTTGGGAATGTAATTCAGCTCCGCCATC
GCCGCTTCCACTTTTTCCCGCGTTTTCGCAGAAACGTGGCTGGCCTGGTTCACCACGCGGGAAACGGTCT
GATAAGAGACACCGGCATACTCTGCGACATCGTATAACGTTACTGGTTTCACATTCACCACCCTGAATTG
ACTCTCTTCCGGGCGCTATCATGCCATACCGCGAAAGGTTTTGCGCCATTCGATGGTGTCCGGGATCTCG
ACGCTCTCCCTTATGCGACTCCTGCATTAGGAAGCAGCCCAGTAGTAGGTTGAGGCCGTTGAGCACCGCC
GCCGCAAGGAATGGTGCATGCAAGGAGATGGCGCCCAACAGTCCCCCGGCCACGGGGCCTGCCACCATAC
CCACGCCGAAACAAGCGCTCATGAGCCCGAAGTGGCGAGCCCGATCTTCCCCATCGGTGATGTCGGCGAT
ATAGGCGCCAGCAACCGCACCTGTGGCGCCGGTGATGCCGGCCACGATGCGTCCGGCGTAGAGGATCGAG
ATCTCGATCCCGCGAAAT
